Addgene plasmid #142201: TFORF0731
Purpose: Lentiviral vector for overexpressing transcription factor ORFs with unique 24-bp barcodes. Barcodes facilitate identification of transcription factors in pooled screens.
Depositing lab: Feng Zhang. Depositing organization: Broad Institute. Publication: A transcription factor atlas of directed differentiation. Joung J, Ma S, Tay T, Geiger-Schuller KR, Kirchgatterer PC, Verdine VK, Guo B, Arias-Garcia MA, Allen WE, Singh A, Kuksenko O, Abudayyeh OO, Gootenberg JS, Fu Z, Macrae RK, Buenrostro JD, Regev A, Zhang F. Cell. 2023 Jan 5;186(1):209-229.e26. doi: 10.1016/j.cell.2022.11.026. PubMed 36608654.
Backbone
  Vector backbone: pLX_TRC317
  Backbone manufacturer: Broad Institute Genetic Perturbation Platform
  Backbone size w/o insert (bp): 8264
  Vector type: Mammalian Expression, Lentiviral
  Selectable markers: Puromycin
Growth in bacteria
  Bacterial resistance: Ampicillin, 100 μg/mL
  Growth temperature: 37°C
  Growth strain: NEB Stable
  Copy number: High Copy
Gene/Insert
  Gene/Insert name: PROX1
  Species: H. sapiens (human)
  Insert size (bp): 2315
  Entrez Gene: PROX1
  Promoter: EF1a
  Cloning method: Unknown
  Sequencing primers: 5′ GGGTGGAGACTGAAGTTAGGCCAG; 3′ CACATAGCGTAAAAGGAGCAACATAG
Terms and licenses: Academic/Nonprofit Terms; Industry Terms: Not Available to Industry
Depositor comments: NM_001270616,NM_002763,XM_017001833,ENST00000498508,ENST00000366958,ENST00000261454,ENST00000435016 . The transcription factor ORF portion of this plasmid was synthesized by Genewiz. Please test multiple small colonies in case of plasmid recombination. To make this collection available in a timely manner, a portion of this collection was not fully sequenced by Addgene. If an Addgene verified full plasmid sequence is not available, please contact us prior to placing an order to request the full sequence.
How to cite: TFORF0731 was a gift from Feng Zhang (Addgene plasmid # 142201 ; http://n2t.net/addgene:142201 ; RRID:Addgene_142201)
