[The description below was written by a language model from this plasmid's Addgene catalogue record and pLannotate feature annotations shown in this document.]
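Description:
TFORF0731 is a lentiviral mammalian expression plasmid built on the pLX_TRC317 backbone and carrying the human transcription factor PROX1 as its open reading frame. It belongs to a barcoded transcription factor ORF collection in which each construct pairs an ORF with a unique 24-bp barcode, so that the factor delivered to a cell can be identified by sequencing in pooled overexpression screens. In bacteria the roughly 10.6 kb plasmid is maintained through a high-copy ColE1/pUC-type origin and selected with ampicillin via the β-lactamase gene. An f1 origin and remnants of a lac/T7/T3 cloning region are also present. The depositor notes that the plasmid can recombine, as repeat-containing lentiviral vectors often do.

The transfer cassette has a third-generation, self-inactivating layout. An RSV promoter drives a truncated HIV-1 5' LTR to produce the genomic RNA in packaging cells. This is followed by the Ψ packaging signal with a gag fragment, the Rev response element for nuclear export of the unspliced RNA, and a cPPT/CTS element that aids nuclear import of the reverse-transcribed genome. The cassette ends in a ΔU3 3' LTR, with an SV40 polyadenylation signal downstream. Within the provirus, an SV40 early promoter drives the puromycin N-acetyltransferase gene for selecting transduced cells. A separate EF-1α promoter provides strong constitutive expression of the PROX1 coding sequence. A WPRE downstream of the ORF enhances transcript stability and expression. The barcode is not annotated in the feature table. A short U6 promoter fragment lies between the ORF and the WPRE, but the record does not explain its role. The ORF portion was made by gene synthesis, and the construct is intended for forced PROX1 expression in directed-differentiation and cell-fate studies.
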