Features (pLannotate 1.2.2; 31 found; start..end, strand, type, name):
      5..231     +  promoter       RSV promoter: Rous sarcoma virus enhancer/promoter
    232..412     +  LTR            5' LTR (truncated): truncated 5' long terminal repeat (LTR) from HIV-1
    459..584     +  misc_feature   HIV-1 Ψ: packaging signal of human immunodeficiency virus type 1
    568..931     +  CDS            HIV-1 gag (fragment): gag protein from human immunodeficiency virus 1; gag
   1077..1310    +  misc_feature   RRE: The Rev response element (RRE) of HIV-1 allows for Rev-dependent mRNA export from the nucleus to the cytoplasm.
   1687..1713    +  CDS            Rev (fragment): human immunodeficiency virus 1 (HIV-1) Rev protein; rev; enhances nuclear export of unspliced and incompletely spliced viral mRNAs
   1720..1743    +  promoter       SV40 promoter (fragment): SV40 early promoter
   1744..1815    +  promoter       SV40 promoter (fragment): SV40 enhancer and early promoter
   1839..1974    +  rep_origin     SV40 ori: SV40 origin of replication
   2020..2616    +  CDS            PuroR (fragment): puromycin N-acetyltransferase; pac from Streptomyces; confers resistance to puromycin
   2665..2782    +  misc_feature   cPPT/CTS: central polypurine tract and central termination sequence of HIV-1
   2847..2913    +  CDS            small t antigen (fragment): SV40 (simian virus 40) small t antigen
   2920..4098    +  promoter       EF-1α promoter: strong constitutive promoter for human elongation factor EF-1α
   4115..6325    +  CDS            PROX1: PROX1_HUMAN - Experimental evidence at protein level: Swiss-Prot protein existence level 1. Transcription factor involved in developmental processes such as cell fate determination, gene transcriptional regulation and progenitor cell regulation in a number of organs. Plays a critical role in embryonic development and functions as a key regulatory protein in neurogenesis and the development of the heart, eye lens, liver, pancreas and the lymphatic system. Involved in the regulation of the circadian rhythm. Represses: transcription of the retinoid-related orphan receptor RORG, transcriptional ac
   6341..6394    +  promoter       U6 promoter (fragment): RNA polymerase III promoter for human U6 snRNA
   6436..7024    +  misc_feature   WPRE: woodchuck hepatitis virus posttranscriptional regulatory element
   7075..7094    +  misc_feature   cPPT/CTS (fragment): central polypurine tract and central termination sequence of HIV-1
   7096..7329    +  LTR            3' LTR (ΔU3): self-inactivating 3' long terminal repeat (LTR) from HIV-1
   7407..7528    +  polyA_signal   SV40 poly(A) signal: SV40 polyadenylation signal
   7568..7703    +  rep_origin     SV40 ori: SV40 origin of replication
   7724..7742    -  promoter       T7 promoter: promoter for bacteriophage T7 RNA polymerase
   7750..7905    +  CDS            lacZα (fragment): LacZα fragment of β-galactosidase; lacZ fragment
   7910..8338    +  rep_origin     f1 ori (sequence partly withheld): f1 bacteriophage origin of replication; arrow indicates direction of (+) strand synthesis
   8391..8495    +  promoter       AmpR promoter: bla
   8496..9356    +  CDS            AmpR: β-lactamase; bla; confers resistance to ampicillin, carbenicillin, and related antibiotics
   9527..10115   +  rep_origin     ori: high-copy-number ColE1/pMB1/pBR322/pUC origin of replication
  10298..10390   +  CDS            lacI (fragment): lac repressor; lacI; The lac repressor binds to the lac operator to inhibit transcription in E. coli. This inhibition can be relieved by adding lactose or isopropyl-β-D-thiogalactopyranoside (IPTG).
  10403..10424   +  protein_bind   CAP binding site: CAP binding activates transcription in the presence of cAMP. E. coli catabolite activator protein
  10439..10469   +  promoter       lac promoter: promoter for the E. coli lac operon
  10477..10493   +  protein_bind   lac operator: The lac repressor binds to the lac operator to inhibit transcription in E. coli. This inhibition can be relieved by adding lactose or isopropyl-β-D-thiogalactopyranoside (IPTG). lac repressor encoded by lacI
  10538..10556   +  promoter       T3 promoter: promoter for bacteriophage T3 RNA polymerase
>Addgene plasmid #142201 | TFORF0731 | addgene full sequence | sequence record 397649 | Addgene NGS Result
TTAATGTAGTCTTATGCAATACTCTTGTAGTCTTGCAACATGGTAACGATGAGTTAGCAACATGCCTTAC
AAGGAGAGAAAAAGCACCGTGCATGCCGATTGGTGGAAGTAAGGTGGTACGATCGTGCCTTATTAGGAAG
GCAACAGACGGGTCTGACATGGATTGGACGAACCACTGAATTGCCGCATTGCAGAGATATTGTATTTAAG
TGCCTAGCTCGATACATAAACGGGTCTCTCTGGTTAGACCAGATCTGAGCCTGGGAGCTCTCTGGCTAAC
TAGGGAACCCACTGCTTAAGCCTCAATAAAGCTTGCCTTGAGTGCTTCAAGTAGTGTGTGCCCGTCTGTT
GTGTGACTCTGGTAACTAGAGATCCCTCAGACCCTTTTAGTCAGTGTGGAAAATCTCTAGCAGTGGCGCC
CGAACAGGGACTTGAAAGCGAAAGGGAAACCAGAGGAGCTCTCTCGACGCAGGACTCGGCTTGCTGAAGC
GCGCACGGCAAGAGGCGAGGGGCGGCGACTGGTGAGTACGCCAAAAATTTTGACTAGCGGAGGCTAGAAG
GAGAGAGATGGGTGCGAGAGCGTCAGTATTAAGCGGGGGAGAATTAGATCGCGATGGGAAAAAATTCGGT
TAAGGCCAGGGGGAAAGAAAAAATATAAATTAAAACATATAGTATGGGCAAGCAGGGAGCTAGAACGATT
CGCAGTTAATCCTGGCCTGTTAGAAACATCAGAAGGCTGTAGACAAATACTGGGACAGCTACAACCATCC
CTTCAGACAGGATCAGAAGAACTTAGATCATTATATAATACAGTAGCAACCCTCTATTGTGTGCATCAAA
GGATAGAGATAAAAGACACCAAGGAAGCTTTAGACAAGATAGAGGAAGAGCAAAACAAAAGTAAGACCAC
CGCACAGCAAGCGGCCGCTGATCTTCAGACCTGGAGGAGGAGATATGAGGGACAATTGGAGAAGTGAATT
ATATAAATATAAAGTAGTAAAAATTGAACCATTAGGAGTAGCACCCACCAAGGCAAAGAGAAGAGTGGTG
CAGAGAGAAAAAAGAGCAGTGGGAATAGGAGCTTTGTTCCTTGGGTTCTTGGGAGCAGCAGGAAGCACTA
TGGGCGCAGCGTCAATGACGCTGACGGTACAGGCCAGACAATTATTGTCTGGTATAGTGCAGCAGCAGAA
CAATTTGCTGAGGGCTATTGAGGCGCAACAGCATCTGTTGCAACTCACAGTCTGGGGCATCAAGCAGCTC
CAGGCAAGAATCCTGGCTGTGGAAAGATACCTAAAGGATCAACAGCTCCTGGGGATTTGGGGTTGCTCTG
GAAAACTCATTTGCACCACTGCTGTGCCTTGGAATGCTAGTTGGAGTAATAAATCTCTGGAACAGATTTG
GAATCACACGACCTGGATGGAGTGGGACAGAGAAATTAACAATTACACAAGCTTAATACACTCCTTAATT
GAAGAATCGCAAAACCAGCAAGAAAAGAATGAACAAGAATTATTGGAATTAGATAAATGGGCAAGTTTGT
GGAATTGGTTTAACATAACAAATTGGCTGTGGTATATAAAATTATTCATAATGATAGTAGGAGGCTTGGT
AGGTTTAAGAATAGTTTTTGCTGTACTTTCTATAGTGAATAGAGTTAGGCAGGGATATTCACCATTATCG
TTTCAGACCCACCTCCCAACCCCGAGGGGACCCATGCATTGCATCTCAATTAGTCAGCAACCAGGTGTGG
AAAGTCCCCAGGCTCCCCAGCAGGCAGAAGTATGCAAAGCATGCGTCTCAATTAGTCAGCAACCATAGTC
CCGCCCCTAACTCCGCCCATCCCGCCCCTAACTCCGCCCAGTTCCGCCCATTCTCCGCCCCATGGCTGAC
TAATTTTTTTTATTTATGCAGAGGCCGAGGCCGCCTCGGCCTCTGAGCTATTCCAGAAGTAGTGAGGAGG
CTTTTTTGGAGGCCTAGGCTTTTGCAAAAAGCTTTCTAGAGGTACCACCGGAGCTTACCATGACCGAGTA
CAAGCCCACGGTGCGCCTCGCCACCCGCGACGACGTCCCCAGGGCCGTACGCACCCTCGCCGCCGCGTTC
GCCGACTACCCCGCCACGCGCCACACCGTCGATCCGGACCGCCACATCGAGCGGGTCACCGAGCTGCAAG
AACTCTTCCTCACGCGCGTCGGGCTCGACATCGGCAAGGTGTGGGTCGCGGACGACGGCGCCGCCGTGGC
GGTCTGGACCACGCCGGAGAGCGTCGAAGCGGGGGCGGTGTTCGCCGAGATCGGCCCGCGCATGGCCGAG
TTGAGCGGTTCCCGGCTGGCCGCGCAGCAACAGATGGAAGGCCTCCTGGCGCCGCACCGGCCCAAGGAGC
CCGCGTGGTTCCTGGCCACCGTCGGCGTCTCGCCCGACCACCAGGGCAAGGGTCTGGGCAGCGCCGTCGT
GCTCCCCGGAGTGGAGGCGGCCGAGCGCGCCGGGGTGCCCGCCTTCCTGGAGACCTCCGCGCCCCGCAAC
CTCCCCTTCTACGAGCGGCTCGGCTTCACCGTCACCGCCGACGTCGAGGTGCCCGAAGGACCGCGCACCT
GGTGCATGACCCGCAAGCCCGGTGCCAGTTAACGAATTCTAGATCTTGAGACAAATGGCAGTATTCATCC
ACAATTTTAAAAGAAAAGGGGGGATTGGGGGGTACAGTGCAGGGGAAAGAATAGTAGACATAATAGCAAC
AGACATACAAACTAAAGAATTACAAAAACAAATTACAAAAATTCAAAATTTTCGGGTTTATTACAGGGAC
AGCAGAGATCCACTTTGGCGCCGGCTCGAGGCCTGCAGGTGCAAAGATGGATAAAGTTTTAAACAGAGAG
GAATCTTTGCAGCTAATGGACCTTCTAGGTCTTGAAAGGAGTGGGAATTGGCTCCGGTGCCCGTCAGTGG
GCAGAGCGCACATCGCCCACAGTCCCCGAGAAGTTGGGGGGAGGGGTCGGCAATTGAACCGGTGCCTAGA
GAAGGTGGCGCGGGGTAAACTGGGAAAGTGATGTCGTGTACTGGCTCCGCCTTTTTCCCGAGGGTGGGGG
AGAACCGTATATAAGTGCAGTAGTCGCCGTGAACGTTCTTTTTCGCAACGGGTTTGCCGCCAGAACACAG
GTAAGTGCCGTGTGTGGTTCCCGCGGGCCTGGCCTCTTTACGGGTTATGGCCCTTGCGTGCCTTGAATTA
CTTCCACCTGGCTGCAGTACGTGATTCTTGATCCCGAGCTTCGGGTTGGAAGTGGGTGGGAGAGTTCGAG
GCCTTGCGCTTAAGGAGCCCCTTCGCCTCGTGCTTGAGTTGAGGCCTGGCCTGGGCGCTGGGGCCGCCGC
GTGCGAATCTGGTGGCACCTTCGCGCCTGTCTCGCTGCTTTCGATAAGTCTCTAGCCATTTAAAATTTTT
GATGACCTGCTGCGACGCTTTTTTTCTGGCAAGATAGTCTTGTAAATGCGGGCCAAGATCTGCACACTGG
TATTTCGGTTTTTGGGGCCGCGGGCGGCGACGGGGCCCGTGCGTCCCAGCGCACATGTTCGGCGAGGCGG
GGCCTGCGAGCGCGGCCACCGAGAATCGGACGGGGGTAGTCTCAAGCTGGCCGGCCTGCTCTGGTGCCTG
GCCTCGCGCCGCCGTGTATCGCCCCGCCCTGGGCGGCAAGGCTGGCCCGGTCGGCACCAGTTGCGTGAGC
GGAAAGATGGCCGCTTCCCGGCCCTGCTGCAGGGAGCTCAAAATGGAGGACGCGGCGCTCGGGAGAGCGG
GCGGGTGAGTCACCCACACAAAGGAAAAGGGCCTTTCCGTCCTCAGCCGTCGCTTCATGTGACTCCACGG
AGTACCGGGCGCCGTCCAGGCACCTCGATTAGTTCTCGAGCTTTTGGAGTACGTCGTCTTTAGGTTGGGG
GGAGGGGTTTTATGCGATGGAGTTTCCCCACACTGAGTGGGTGGAGACTGAAGTTAGGCCAGCTTGGCAC
TTGATGTAATTCTCCTTGGAATTTGCCCTTTTTGAGTTTGGATCTTGGTTCATTCTCAAGCCTCAGACAG
TGGTTCAAAGTTTTTTTCTTCCATTTCAGGTGTCGTGAGGCTAGCACCGCCACCATGCCTGACCATGACA
GCACAGCCCTCTTAAGCCGGCAAACCAAGAGGAGAAGAGTTGACATTGGAGTGAAAAGGACGGTAGGGAC
AGCATCTGCATTTTTTGCTAAGGCAAGAGCAACGTTTTTTAGTGCCATGAATCCCCAAGGTTCTGAGCAG
GATGTTGAGTATTCAGTGGTGCAGCATGCAGATGGGGAAAAGTCAAATGTACTCCGCAAGCTGCTGAAGA
GGGCGAACTCGTATGAAGATGCCATGATGCCTTTTCCAGGAGCAACCATAATTTCCCAGCTGTTGAAAAA
TAACATGAACAAAAATGGTGGCACGGAGCCCAGTTTCCAAGCCAGCGGTCTCTCTAGTACAGGCTCCGAA
GTACATCAGGAGGATATATGCAGCAACTCTTCAAGAGACAGCCCCCCAGAGTGTCTTTCCCCTTTTGGCA
GGCCTACTATGAGCCAGTTTGATATGGATCGCTTATGTGATGAGCACCTGAGAGCAAAGCGCGCCCGGGT
TGAGAATATAATTCGGGGTATGAGCCATTCCCCCAGTGTGGCATTAAGGGGCAATGAAAATGAAAGAGAG
ATGGCCCCGCAGTCTGTGAGTCCCCGAGAAAGTTACAGAGAAAACAAACGCAAGCAAAAGCTTCCCCAGC
AGCAGCAACAGAGTTTCCAGCAGCTGGTTTCAGCCCGAAAAGAACAGAAGCGAGAGGAGCGCCGACAGCT
GAAACAGCAGCTGGAGGACATGCAGAAACAGCTGCGCCAGCTGCAGGAAAAGTTCTACCAAATCTATGAC
AGCACTGATTCGGAAAATGATGAAGATGGTAACCTGTCTGAAGACAGCATGCGCTCGGAGATCCTGGATG
CCAGGGCCCAGGACTCTGTCGGAAGGTCAGATAATGAGATGTGCGAGCTAGACCCAGGACAGTTTATTGA
CCGAGCTCGAGCCCTGATCAGAGAGCAGGAAATGGCTGAAAACAAGCCGAAGCGAGAAGGCAACAACAAA
GAAAGAGACCATGGGCCAAACTCCTTACAACCGGAAGGCAAACATTTGGCTGAGACCTTGAAACAGGAAC
TGAACACTGCCATGTCGCAAGTTGTGGACACTGTGGTCAAAGTCTTTTCGGCCAAGCCCTCCCGCCAGGT
TCCTCAGGTCTTCCCACCTCTCCAGATCCCCCAGGCCAGATTTGCAGTCAATGGGGAAAACCACAATTTC
CACACCGCCAACCAGCGCCTGCAGTGCTTTGGCGACGTCATCATTCCGAACCCCCTGGACACCTTTGGCA
ATGTGCAGATGGCCAGTTCCACTGACCAGACAGAAGCACTGCCCCTGGTTGTCCGCAAAAACTCCTCTGA
CCAGTCTGCCTCCGGCCCTGCCGCTGGCGGCCACCACCAGCCCCTGCACCAGTCGCCTCTCTCTGCCACC
ACGGGCTTCACCACGTCCACCTTCCGCCACCCCTTCCCCCTTCCCTTGATGGCCTATCCATTTCAGAGCC
CATTAGGTGCTCCCTCCGGCTCCTTCTCTGGAAAAGACAGAGCCTCTCCTGAATCCTTAGACTTAACTAG
GGATACCACGAGTCTGAGGACCAAGATGTCATCTCACCACCTGAGCCACCACCCTTGTTCACCAGCACAC
CCGCCCAGCACCGCCGAAGGGCTCTCCTTGTCGCTCATAAAGTCCGAGTGCGGCGATCTTCAAGATATGT
CTGAAATATCACCTTATTCGGGAAGTGCAATGCAGGAAGGATTGTCACCCAATCACTTGAAAAAAGCAAA
GCTCATGTTTTTTTATACCCGTTATCCCAGCTCCAATATGCTGAAGACCTACTTCTCCGACGTAAAGTTC
AACAGATGCATTACCTCTCAGCTCATCAAGTGGTTTAGCAATTTCCGTGAGTTTTACTACATTCAGATGG
AGAAGTACGCACGTCAAGCCATCAACGATGGGGTCACCAGTACTGAAGAGCTGTCTATAACCAGAGACTG
TGAGCTGTACAGGGCTCTGAACATGCACTACAATAAAGCAAATGACTTTGAGGTTCCAGAGAGATTCCTG
GAAGTTGCTCAGATCACATTACGGGAGTTTTTCAATGCCATTATCGCAGGCAAAGATGTTGATCCTTCCT
GGAAGAAGGCCATATACAAGGTCATCTGCAAGCTGGATAGTGAAGTCCCTGAGATTTTCAAATCCCCGAA
CTGCCTACAAGAGCTGCTTCATGAGTAGTAATGAACTAGTCCGTAACTTGAAAGTATTTCGATTTCTTGG
CTTTATATATCTTGTGGAAAGGACGAGGTCAGAGAGGTCAGTATCGAACTACGCGTTAAGTCGACAATCA
ACCTCTGGATTACAAAATTTGTGAAAGATTGACTGGTATTCTTAACTATGTTGCTCCTTTTACGCTATGT
GGATACGCTGCTTTAATGCCTTTGTATCATGCTATTGCTTCCCGTATGGCTTTCATTTTCTCCTCCTTGT
ATAAATCCTGGTTGCTGTCTCTTTATGAGGAGTTGTGGCCCGTTGTCAGGCAACGTGGCGTGGTGTGCAC
TGTGTTTGCTGACGCAACCCCCACTGGTTGGGGCATTGCCACCACCTGTCAGCTCCTTTCCGGGACTTTC
GCTTTCCCCCTCCCTATTGCCACGGCGGAACTCATCGCCGCCTGCCTTGCCCGCTGCTGGACAGGGGCTC
GGCTGTTGGGCACTGACAATTCCGTGGTGTTGTCGGGGAAATCATCGTCCTTTCCTTGGCTGCTCGCCTG
TGTTGCCACCTGGATTCTGCGCGGGACGTCCTTCTGCTACGTCCCTTCGGCCCTCAATCCAGCGGACCTT
CCTTCCCGCGGCCTGCTGCCGGCTCTGCGGCCTCTTCCGCGTCTTCGCCTTCGCCCTCAGACGAGTCGGA
TCTCCCTTTGGGCCGCCTCCCCGCGTCGACTTTAAGACCAATGACTTACAAGGCAGCTGTAGATCTTAGC
CACTTTTTAAAAGAAAAGGGGGGACTGGAAGGGCTAATTCACTCCCAACGAAGACAAGATCTGCTTTTTG
CTTGTACTGGGTCTCTCTGGTTAGACCAGATCTGAGCCTGGGAGCTCTCTGGCTAACTAGGGAACCCACT
GCTTAAGCCTCAATAAAGCTTGCCTTGAGTGCTTCAAGTAGTGTGTGCCCGTCTGTTGTGTGACTCTGGT
AACTAGAGATCCCTCAGACCCTTTTAGTCAGTGTGGAAAATCTCTAGCAGTACGTATAGTAGTTCATGTC
ATCTTATTATTCAGTATTTATAACTTGCAAAGAAATGAATATCAGAGAGTGAGAGGAACTTGTTTATTGC
AGCTTATAATGGTTACAAATAAAGCAATAGCATCACAAATTTCACAAATAAAGCATTTTTTTCACTGCAT
TCTAGTTGTGGTTTGTCCAAACTCATCAATGTATCTTATCATGTCTGGCTCTAGCTATCCCGCCCCTAAC
TCCGCCCATCCCGCCCCTAACTCCGCCCAGTTCCGCCCATTCTCCGCCCCATGGCTGACTAATTTTTTTT
ATTTATGCAGAGGCCGAGGCCGCCTCGGCCTCTGAGCTATTCCAGAAGTAGTGAGGAGGCTTTTTTGGAG
GCCTAGGGACGTACCCAATTCGCCCTATAGTGAGTCGTATTACGCGCGCTCACTGGCCGTCGTTTTACAA
CGTCGTGACTGGGAAAACCCTGGCGTTACCCAACTTAATCGCCTTGCAGCACATCCCCCTTTCGCCAGCT
GGCGTAATAGCGAAGAGGCCCGCACCGATCGCCCTTCCCAACAGTTGCGCAGCCTGAATGGCGAATGGG
[124 nt withheld, positions 7910-8033]
C
[91 nt withheld, positions 8035-8125]
A
[49 nt withheld, positions 8127-8175]
CCTTTGACGTTGGAGTCCACGTTCTTT
[37 nt withheld, positions 8203-8239]
ACCCTATCTCGGTCTATTCTTTTGATTTATAAGGGATTTTGCCGATTTCGGCCTATTGGTTAAAAAATGA
GCTGATTTAACAAAAATTTAACGCGAATTTTAACAAAATATTAACGCTTACAATTTAGGTGGCACTTTTC
GGGGAAATGTGCGCGGAACCCCTATTTGTTTATTTTTCTAAATACATTCAAATATGTATCCGCTCATGAG
ACAATAACCCTGATAAATGCTTCAATAATATTGAAAAAGGAAGAGTATGAGTATTCAACATTTCCGTGTC
GCCCTTATTCCCTTTTTTGCGGCATTTTGCCTTCCTGTTTTTGCTCACCCAGAAACGCTGGTGAAAGTAA
AAGATGCTGAAGATCAGTTGGGTGCACGAGTGGGTTACATCGAACTGGATCTCAACAGCGGTAAGATCCT
TGAGAGTTTTCGCCCCGAAGAACGTTTTCCAATGATGAGCACTTTTAAAGTTCTGCTATGTGGCGCGGTA
TTATCCCGTATTGACGCCGGGCAAGAGCAACTCGGTCGCCGCATACACTATTCTCAGAATGACTTGGTTG
AGTACTCACCAGTCACAGAAAAGCATCTTACGGATGGCATGACAGTAAGAGAATTATGCAGTGCTGCCAT
AACCATGAGTGATAACACTGCGGCCAACTTACTTCTGACAACGATCGGAGGACCGAAGGAGCTAACCGCT
TTTTTGCACAACATGGGGGATCATGTAACTCGCCTTGATCGTTGGGAACCGGAGCTGAATGAAGCCATAC
CAAACGACGAGCGTGACACCACGATGCCTGTAGCAATGGCAACAACGTTGCGCAAACTATTAACTGGCGA
ACTACTTACTCTAGCTTCCCGGCAACAATTAATAGACTGGATGGAGGCGGATAAAGTTGCAGGACCACTT
CTGCGCTCGGCCCTTCCGGCTGGCTGGTTTATTGCTGATAAATCTGGAGCCGGTGAGCGTGGGTCTCGCG
GTATCATTGCAGCACTGGGGCCAGATGGTAAGCCCTCCCGTATCGTAGTTATCTACACGACGGGGAGTCA
GGCAACTATGGATGAACGAAATAGACAGATCGCTGAGATAGGTGCCTCACTGATTAAGCATTGGTAACTG
TCAGACCAAGTTTACTCATATATACTTTAGATTGATTTAAAACTTCATTTTTAATTTAAAAGGATCTAGG
TGAAGATCCTTTTTGATAATCTCATGACCAAAATCCCTTAACGTGAGTTTTCGTTCCACTGAGCGTCAGA
CCCCGTAGAAAAGATCAAAGGATCTTCTTGAGATCCTTTTTTTCTGCGCGTAATCTGCTGCTTGCAAACA
AAAAAACCACCGCTACCAGCGGTGGTTTGTTTGCCGGATCAAGAGCTACCAACTCTTTTTCCGAAGGTAA
CTGGCTTCAGCAGAGCGCAGATACCAAATACTGTTCTTCTAGTGTAGCCGTAGTTAGGCCACCACTTCAA
GAACTCTGTAGCACCGCCTACATACCTCGCTCTGCTAATCCTGTTACCAGTGGCTGCTGCCAGTGGCGAT
AAGTCGTGTCTTACCGGGTTGGACTCAAGACGATAGTTACCGGATAAGGCGCAGCGGTCGGGCTGAACGG
GGGGTTCGTGCACACAGCCCAGCTTGGAGCGAACGACCTACACCGAACTGAGATACCTACAGCGTGAGCT
ATGAGAAAGCGCCACGCTTCCCGAAGGGAGAAAGGCGGACAGGTATCCGGTAAGCGGCAGGGTCGGAACA
GGAGAGCGCACGAGGGAGCTTCCAGGGGGAAACGCCTGGTATCTTTATAGTCCTGTCGGGTTTCGCCACC
TCTGACTTGAGCGTCGATTTTTGTGATGCTCGTCAGGGGGGCGGAGCCTATGGAAAAACGCCAGCAACGC
GGCCTTTTTACGGTTCCTGGCCTTTTGCTGGCCTTTTGCTCACATGTTCTTTCCTGCGTTATCCCCTGAT
TCTGTGGATAACCGTATTACCGCCTTTGAGTGAGCTGATACCGCTCGCCGCAGCCGAACGACCGAGCGCA
GCGAGTCAGTGAGCGAGGAAGCGGAAGAGCGCCCAATACGCAAACCGCCTCTCCCCGCGCGTTGGCCGAT
TCATTAATGCAGCTGGCACGACAGGTTTCCCGACTGGAAAGCGGGCAGTGAGCGCAACGCAATTAATGTG
AGTTAGCTCACTCATTAGGCACCCCAGGCTTTACACTTTATGCTTCCGGCTCGTATGTTGTGTGGAATTG
TGAGCGGATAACAATTTCACACAGGAAACAGCTATGACCATGATTACGCCAAGCGCGCAATTAACCCTCA
CTAAAGGGAACAAAAGCTGGAGCTGCAAGC
