>Addgene plasmid #142201 | TFORF0731 | depositor partial sequence | sequence record 278741 | Insert
ACCGCCACCATGCCTGACCATGACAGCACAGCCCTCTTAAGCCGGCAAACCAAGAGGAGAAGAGTTGACA
TTGGAGTGAAAAGGACGGTAGGGACAGCATCTGCATTTTTTGCTAAGGCAAGAGCAACGTTTTTTAGTGC
CATGAATCCCCAAGGTTCTGAGCAGGATGTTGAGTATTCAGTGGTGCAGCATGCAGATGGGGAAAAGTCA
AATGTACTCCGCAAGCTGCTGAAGAGGGCGAACTCGTATGAAGATGCCATGATGCCTTTTCCAGGAGCAA
CCATAATTTCCCAGCTGTTGAAAAATAACATGAACAAAAATGGTGGCACGGAGCCCAGTTTCCAAGCCAG
CGGTCTCTCTAGTACAGGCTCCGAAGTACATCAGGAGGATATATGCAGCAACTCTTCAAGAGACAGCCCC
CCAGAGTGTCTTTCCCCTTTTGGCAGGCCTACTATGAGCCAGTTTGATATGGATCGCTTATGTGATGAGC
ACCTGAGAGCAAAGCGCGCCCGGGTTGAGAATATAATTCGGGGTATGAGCCATTCCCCCAGTGTGGCATT
AAGGGGCAATGAAAATGAAAGAGAGATGGCCCCGCAGTCTGTGAGTCCCCGAGAAAGTTACAGAGAAAAC
AAACGCAAGCAAAAGCTTCCCCAGCAGCAGCAACAGAGTTTCCAGCAGCTGGTTTCAGCCCGAAAAGAAC
AGAAGCGAGAGGAGCGCCGACAGCTGAAACAGCAGCTGGAGGACATGCAGAAACAGCTGCGCCAGCTGCA
GGAAAAGTTCTACCAAATCTATGACAGCACTGATTCGGAAAATGATGAAGATGGTAACCTGTCTGAAGAC
AGCATGCGCTCGGAGATCCTGGATGCCAGGGCCCAGGACTCTGTCGGAAGGTCAGATAATGAGATGTGCG
AGCTAGACCCAGGACAGTTTATTGACCGAGCTCGAGCCCTGATCAGAGAGCAGGAAATGGCTGAAAACAA
GCCGAAGCGAGAAGGCAACAACAAAGAAAGAGACCATGGGCCAAACTCCTTACAACCGGAAGGCAAACAT
TTGGCTGAGACCTTGAAACAGGAACTGAACACTGCCATGTCGCAAGTTGTGGACACTGTGGTCAAAGTCT
TTTCGGCCAAGCCCTCCCGCCAGGTTCCTCAGGTCTTCCCACCTCTCCAGATCCCCCAGGCCAGATTTGC
AGTCAATGGGGAAAACCACAATTTCCACACCGCCAACCAGCGCCTGCAGTGCTTTGGCGACGTCATCATT
CCGAACCCCCTGGACACCTTTGGCAATGTGCAGATGGCCAGTTCCACTGACCAGACAGAAGCACTGCCCC
TGGTTGTCCGCAAAAACTCCTCTGACCAGTCTGCCTCCGGCCCTGCCGCTGGCGGCCACCACCAGCCCCT
GCACCAGTCGCCTCTCTCTGCCACCACGGGCTTCACCACGTCCACCTTCCGCCACCCCTTCCCCCTTCCC
TTGATGGCCTATCCATTTCAGAGCCCATTAGGTGCTCCCTCCGGCTCCTTCTCTGGAAAAGACAGAGCCT
CTCCTGAATCCTTAGACTTAACTAGGGATACCACGAGTCTGAGGACCAAGATGTCATCTCACCACCTGAG
CCACCACCCTTGTTCACCAGCACACCCGCCCAGCACCGCCGAAGGGCTCTCCTTGTCGCTCATAAAGTCC
GAGTGCGGCGATCTTCAAGATATGTCTGAAATATCACCTTATTCGGGAAGTGCAATGCAGGAAGGATTGT
CACCCAATCACTTGAAAAAAGCAAAGCTCATGTTTTTTTATACCCGTTATCCCAGCTCCAATATGCTGAA
GACCTACTTCTCCGACGTAAAGTTCAACAGATGCATTACCTCTCAGCTCATCAAGTGGTTTAGCAATTTC
CGTGAGTTTTACTACATTCAGATGGAGAAGTACGCACGTCAAGCCATCAACGATGGGGTCACCAGTACTG
AAGAGCTGTCTATAACCAGAGACTGTGAGCTGTACAGGGCTCTGAACATGCACTACAATAAAGCAAATGA
CTTTGAGGTTCCAGAGAGATTCCTGGAAGTTGCTCAGATCACATTACGGGAGTTTTTCAATGCCATTATC
GCAGGCAAAGATGTTGATCCTTCCTGGAAGAAGGCCATATACAAGGTCATCTGCAAGCTGGATAGTGAAG
TCCCTGAGATTTTCAAATCCCCGAACTGCCTACAAGAGCTGCTTCATGAGTAGTAATGAACTAGTCCGTA
ACTTGAAAGTATTTCGATTTCTTGGCTTTATATATCTTGTGGAAAGGACGAGGTCAGAGAGGTCAGTATC
GAACT
