>Addgene plasmid #142201 | TFORF0731 | depositor partial sequence | sequence record 278742 | Barcode
GGTCAGAGAGGTCAGTATCGAACT
